Addgene plasmid #149558: pBSV2B_Psyn-sgRNA500
Purpose: (Empty Backbone) gRNA expression in B. burgdorferi, parental vector
Depositing lab: Christine Jacobs-Wagner. Depositing organization: Stanford University. Publication: A CRISPR interference platform for selective downregulation of gene expression in Borrelia burgdorferi. Takacs CN, Scott M, Chang Y, Kloos ZA, Irnov I, Rosa PA, Liu J, Jacobs-Wagner C. Appl Environ Microbiol. 2020 Nov 30. pii: AEM.02519-20. doi: 10.1128/AEM.02519-20. PubMed 33257311.
Backbone
  Vector backbone: pBSV2B
  Backbone manufacturer: CJW lab
  Modifications to backbone: empty gRNA cassette
  Vector type: Bacterial Expression, CRISPR
  Selectable markers: Rifampicin
Growth in bacteria
  Bacterial resistance: Blasticidin, 100 μg/mL
  Growth temperature: 30°C
  Growth strain: DH5alpha
  Copy number: High Copy
Gene/Insert
  Gene/Insert name: None
  Promoter: Psyn
  Cloning method: Restriction Enzyme; 5′ cloning site Unknown (unknown if destroyed); 3′ cloning site Unknown (unknown if destroyed)
  Sequencing primers: 5′ Unknown
Terms and licenses: Academic/Nonprofit Terms; Industry Terms: Not Available to Industry
How to cite: pBSV2B_Psyn-sgRNA500 was a gift from Christine Jacobs-Wagner (Addgene plasmid # 149558 ; http://n2t.net/addgene:149558 ; RRID:Addgene_149558)
