[The description below was written by a language model from this plasmid's Addgene catalogue record and pLannotate feature annotations shown in this document.]
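Description:
pBSV2B_Psyn-sgRNA500 is an empty parental vector for guide RNA expression in the Lyme disease spirochete Borrelia burgdorferi, built on the pBSV2B E. coli/Borrelia shuttle backbone as part of a CRISPR interference platform for selective downregulation of gene expression. In E. coli it is maintained at high copy through a ColE1/pUC-type origin and selected with blasticidin, conferred by the Aspergillus terreus blasticidin S deaminase gene (bsd). A fragment annotated as B. burgdorferi hslU lies directly upstream of bsd and may represent the Borrelia-derived sequence driving the marker, although the record does not say so. The catalogue also lists rifampicin as a selectable marker, but no corresponding resistance feature appears in the annotation. The first 2.7 kb or so of the 6.6 kb sequence is essentially unannotated; the elements responsible for replication in Borrelia are not identified in the feature table, and the short yeast ADH1 promoter match there is probably spurious.

The payload is an sgRNA cassette set within remnants of a lac promoter/operator and lacZα cloning region. The catalogue names the promoter as Psyn, and the annotation shows a J23119-type constitutive synthetic bacterial promoter at that position. Between it and the Streptococcus pyogenes Cas9 guide RNA scaffold lies a roughly 500 bp segment matching firefly luciferase, which appears to be a non-functional filler (consistent with the "sgRNA500" name) rather than a reporter, to be replaced by a target-specific spacer. Cloning sites are recorded as unknown. No Cas9 or dCas9 gene is annotated, so the nuclease-dead effector must be supplied separately. The plasmid serves as the starting point for deriving targeted sgRNA constructs.
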