Features (pLannotate 1.2.2; 13 found; start..end, strand, type, name):
    300..316     -  promoter       ADH1 promoter (fragment): S. cerevisiae ADH1; promoter for alcohol dehydrogenase 1
   2706..2798    +  CDS            lacI (fragment): lac repressor; lacI; The lac repressor binds to the lac operator to inhibit transcription in E. coli. This inhibition can be relieved by adding lactose or isopropyl-β-D-thiogalactopyranoside (IPTG).
   2811..2832    +  protein_bind   CAP binding site: CAP binding activates transcription in the presence of cAMP. E. coli catabolite activator protein
   2847..2877    +  promoter       lac promoter: promoter for the E. coli lac operon
   2885..2901    +  protein_bind   lac operator: The lac repressor binds to the lac operator to inhibit transcription in E. coli. This inhibition can be relieved by adding lactose or isopropyl-β-D-thiogalactopyranoside (IPTG). lac repressor encoded by lacI
   2931..3503    +  CDS            LUCI_PHOPY (fragment): Experimental evidence at protein level: Swiss-Prot protein existence level 1. Produces green light with a wavelength of 562 nm. From Photinus pyralis (Common eastern firefly) (Lampyris pyralis).
   2961..2995    +  promoter       J23119(SpeI) promoter: bacterial promoter (Registry of Standard Biological Parts BBa J23119) modified to end with an SpeI site
   3512..3587    +  misc_RNA       gRNA scaffold: guide RNA scaffold for the Streptococcus pyogenes CRISPR/Cas9 system
   3629..3783    +  CDS            lacZα (fragment): LacZα fragment of β-galactosidase; lacZ fragment
   4251..4325    -  ncRNA          AAC AAD leader: Accession: RF02912 - putative aminoglycoside riboswitch / attI site
   4427..4798    +  CDS            hslU (fragment): HSLU_BORBU - Protein inferred from homology: Swiss-Prot protein existence level 3. ATPase subunit of a proteasome-like degradation complex; this subunit has chaperone activity. The binding of ATP and its subsequent hydrolysis by HslU are essential for unfolding of protein substrates subsequently hydrolyzed by HslV. HslU recognizes the N-terminal part of its protein substrates and unfolds these before they are guided to HslV for hydrolysis. From Borrelia burgdorferi (strain ATCC 35210 / B31 / CIP 102532 / DSM 4680).
   4847..5233    +  CDS            bsd: BSD_ASPTE - Experimental evidence at protein level: Swiss-Prot protein existence level 1. Catalyzes the deamination of the cytosine moiety of the antibiotics blasticidin S, cytomycin and acetylblasticidin S. From Aspergillus terreus.
   5339..5927    +  rep_origin     ori: high-copy-number ColE1/pMB1/pBR322/pUC origin of replication
>Addgene plasmid #149558 | pBSV2B_Psyn-sgRNA500 | addgene full sequence | sequence record 306830 | Addgene NGS Result
GTTTTATTGGATTTTGCCTAGATTTTTTTAACGCCGGACTTTCTTTATCTTTTATAAAATTATAAGAATT
TTTAATACCATTTTCTATTAAATAATCTTCTTTTATAAGCCCCTCTTGCAGTGCAGTTGCTAATCTTAAA
TACTTATACGCTTGAGTTTTTGCTACATCAAAGTCTTTTATAAAATCAAGAAAAGTTTTATAACCATCAA
ATTTATAATATTGATTATCTTTTATTTCTTTTAAAATTTTAATATTTTCCACCCTGTGGAATATTTCTTT
TTTGAAATTGTCATTTAACTTTTCCTTTAGTGTCTTGTAATAAGAAATTTTACTTTCATTAATCATTAAA
TTTTGTTCAACATAAGTATCTATCTTTTTTGTTAAAACTTTAACAACACGTTTTTTTTCCATAAAAATTT
TCCTTTATTTTTGCAACATTTTCCTTAATTGATATAATTGTTACTATTTTAGATTTTTTAATATCCACTT
AAGAATTAATCCCTCACTAGAATATTTTTTATTATAGAATTCATATACATGTTTTTCTAAATCTATAAAT
TTATCAACAATTGCTTTATTATAGGGTGTATCTATCTTTTCTTTTCTTAATAATCGTCTCATATTCTTTA
AATAACAACAAACACTGCCGGTTTTAAACCTAAATTCTATGTAATATATTTTTGAAAAAGTATATACATT
TTCAACCCCGTTTATTTCATACTTTACAAAAACATTATTTATTGGTTTTCTATAACCATAGTAAATGCCT
AAAAATTTGTCCCCGTCTTTCATAGGATATAGATAAAGTTTTTGAATCTCTGATTTATCTAATAATTTTT
CAAAAAAAATTATACACCGCTTTTGTTTGTTACTAACTACTCTATGCAATGCCTTTAATATTTTTGTGTG
ATATATATTTTTATCACCTTTTTTTTCTTTCAGCAGGAAGATACTTTCTTTTGGAAATTTAATTTTTTGT
TCATTTATTCTTGCAGCCTTAAGTCCGATTTTCATATTTAATCCTTATATAGCCTTTCTATTTAATTCTT
TTAAACTCAATAAACTTTTTTGGTTTTTCATTAGTTCTAATAATTCGCAATAATATGTGCAAAACACTTT
ATTGTATTCTATTTTCTTTTGGTTATTCAAATATTCTTTTATAATTGGCTTTAGAAGTTCAATATTTACT
TCTTTTTTTAGTTGTTCAATAAGGATATTGAAAATGTTTGTTTTTAAATCTTGATAATTTTGTTGAGAAT
TTTCTTTTTTTCTTTCAATTGACTTCTCTAATTTACGCTTTATATTGTTTAAATCGCTATATTTATGACT
TTCAATAATAAAATGAGGCTTAAATTTGTAATTTTCGTATATTTTTTGGAAACTTGTTTCTAATTGTTTA
GAATTATATTCATTTTTTTCAAATTCTTTTTGAGTGTTGCATAGAATTTCCTTTAATTTTTCTTGTTTTT
CTTTCATACAAGATTTAGTAAAATGTATATTTTTATTTTTTAGTAATTTAATTTCTATTATTTTTATGAT
TTTAAGTATTTTGATTATATTATCTTTATCAATATTTAAATTGAATAAAATTGTAAGAAAAATTGAAAGA
ATTTTTTTACATAAAAAGTTACATTTATTGAAGTAATTTCTTACTTGATACTTTTCTATTTCATTAATCT
TTCTTTCTTCTTTTATATTATTTTTATTATTTAAACACTCCTTTAAATCTACACTCCCATTTTTAGTAAA
TCTATCTTTAAGGCCCCTTGAAACTCTATTTTGAAATCTTAAATCTTTTTTTTCTTGAAAGTATTTATAG
ATTTTTTGGTAACATTCTTTTTTTGAAAAATTAAGTTGATAGTATATTTCGGTCCCCAAATTTACCCCTA
AGTGTTTGTGATAATTAGTTGTGACTTTAAATTCTTTTTCTAATTTGTAAAGGTAATTTTGCAGTGTTTT
TAGTTTAACGGGTGTTTGACTATTTCTTTTAAGGTTTTCATTAAAGTAATAGAGTATGTTTTTTTGTGTG
TATTTCTTATATGTTTTATTTATGTACGCTAGTGTTGAGATAAGGACTACTAATTTATACTGTAATTTAT
TGTAGCAAGTTGTGGTTTTACTGGTTTTGTTTATATTAGATAAGTTTTCCATTTATAGCTCCTTGAATAC
CGGATTTTTTATCTATAAAGTATATATATCACAATTTTGATTTAAAAGTAAATTCTTTTTTTAAAAATAC
AAAAATTTTTTATAAATTATATAGACCATGATATTGTATTAATACTAATTGATTTTAATTTAAGGTTGAA
CTAAAATAAACATAGTTTTGTAGAAAATAATTTTTCATTATTTTGCTACTTGATATTGGATCGTAAAAAT
ATTAGGGCTTTACAAAGTTCTTTTAAAAGAGAATTTAGTAAAGCCCTAAGTCTTTTAATAAAAAATTTTT
TGTAAAAAAGTTGGCAAAAATAGTTTTTGCTATATATTTATATATAAGAAAAAATTCAATACTCAAGGAG
ATAAAAAATGGAAAACTTAAACAATAATCCACAAAAAATTAATCAAATAAATAAGCAAACTAATTTTATT
GGTTTTGAAAATTTTATAGAACTTGATAATCAAGTTAATCAAACTAAAGAAAAAAGTAAATTAAGTAAGA
TAGGTAAGAAATTACCCGGAATAAGCAGTCAAGTCTAGTGCGGCCGCGCCCAATACGCAAACCGCCTCTC
CCCGCGCGTTGGCCGATTCATTAATGCAGCTGGCACGACAGGTTTCCCGACTGGAAAGCGGGCAGTGAGC
GCAACGCAATTAATGTGAGTTAGCTCACTCATTAGGCACCCCAGGCTTTACACTTTATGCTTCCGGCTCG
TATGTTGTGTGGAATTGTGAGCGGATAACAATTTCACACAGGAAACAGCTATGACATGATTACGAATTCG
AGCTCGAATTCTAAAGATCTTTGACAGCTAGCTCAGTCCTAGGTATAATACTAGTGGAAGAGCCAAAGTC
AACACTTATAGACAAATATGATCTTTCTAACCTTCACGAAATAGCATCAGGGGGAGCACCTTTGTCTAAG
GAAGTAGGAGAGGCAGTTGCAAAGAGGTTTCATTTACCCGGAATTAGGCAAGGATATGGGTTAACAGAAA
CCACATCTGCAATTTTAATTACACCTGAAGGAGATGATAAACCAGGAGCTGTTGGGAAGGTTGTTCCTTT
TTTTGAGGCTAAAGTTGTTGATTTAGATACTGGAAAGACTTTAGGAGTTAATCAAAGAGGCGAGTTATGT
GTAAGAGGACCTATGATAATGTCAGGATACGTAAATAATCCAGAAGCTACAAATGCATTGATAGATAAAG
ATGGTTGGTTACACTCAGGCGATATAGCTTATTGGGACGAAGATGAACACTTTTTTATAGTTGATAGATT
GAAATCTTTGATTAAGTATAAAGGTTATCAAGTAGCTCCAGCAGAATTGGAAAGTATTTTATTGCAACAC
CCAGCTCTTCCGTTTTAGAGCTAGAAATAGCAAGTTAAAATAAGGCTAGTCCGTTATCAACTTGAAAAAG
TGGCACCGAGTCGGTGCTTTTTTTGAAGCTTGGGCCCGAACAAAAACTCAAAGCTTGGCACTGGCCGTCG
TTTTACAACGTCGTGACTGGGAAAACCCTGGCGTTACCCAACTTAATCGCCTTGCAGCACATCCCCCTTT
CGCCAGCTGGCGTAATAGCGAAGAGGCCCGCACCGATCGCCCTTCCCAACAGTTGCGCAGCCTGAATGGC
GAATGGCGCGGCCGCCCTAGGTTAATCTTCAATAACATGTAAACCACGACGTTTTAAATCTTCTAATGAA
TCTAACATTCCTCTTATTAATTCAACAGGATGTCCTTCCCAATCTTCAACAACACCAACAATTCTTAAAG
GTTCACAAGTTCTATAAGATTGTGTTGGATTACCAGGAAATTTTTTATTTGTAAGATTTGGATCATCTTC
AAATGGTCCTGTTGGTTCAACTATATATATATAACCACGACCTTCAAGACCAGATAGTGACATAGCAAGT
TCAGCTCCCCAAACTGCTGGTTCCATTAAAGCTGAAAAATAAATATGTTTAAGAATTCGACCATCTTCAA
AATGAGAAATAAATCCTGTAGTTAGTAAATCACCAATTGCTAAATTAGCTTTAGTTCCATGATAAAATGG
TCCTTGTACTTGTTTATAATTATCATGAGAAATAGGAATCCAATCTTTTACCATGACGTTACCTCCTCAT
GATGTTTAACTTTGTTTTAGGGCGACTGCCCTGCTGCGTAACATCGTTGCTGCTCCATAACATCAAACAT
CGACCCACGGCGTAACGCGCTTGCTGCTTGGATGCCCGAGGCATAGACTGTACCCCAAAAAAACAGTCAT
AACAAGCCATGCGGCCGTACCCGAGCTTCAAGGAAGATTTCCTATTAAGGTTGAACTTAAGAGCTTAAGC
ATAGACGATTTGAAAAAAATTTTAAAACAAACAAAAAATTCTTTAATAAAACAATATGTTGCGATGTTTA
AGGTTTATGATTTAGATTTAAAGTTTAGTGAGGAAGCTATAGATAGAATTGCAGAGCTTACTTTTAATAT
GAATCTTGAGAGTGAAAATCTTGGTGCCAGAAGACTTCACGGTGTTATGGAAATAGTGCTTGCAGATCTT
TTTTTTGAAGTGCCTGGCAGTAAGTTGAAAAAATTTGAAATAAACTTGGACTATGTTAATAAAAAAATAC
AAATTAACGAACAAAAAGATTTGAATTATTATATAATTTAGTTAAAAGCAATTTTAAATGAGGGAGGTTT
CCATCATATGGCTAAACCTTTAAGTCAAGAAGAAAGTACTTTAATTGAAAGAGCTACTGCTACTATTAAT
AGTATTCCTATTAGTGAAGATTATAGTGTTGCTAGTGCTGCTTTAAGTAGTGATGGTAGAATTTTTACTG
GTGTTAATGTTTATCATTTTACTGGTGGTCCTTGTGCTGAATTAGTTGTTTTAGGTACTGCCGCCGCTGC
TGCTGCTGGTAATCTCACTTGTATTGTTGCTATTGGTAATGAAAATAGAGGTATTTTAAGTCCTTGTGGT
AGATGTAGACAAGTTTTATTAGATTTACATCCTGGTATTAAAGCTATTGTTAAAGATAGTGATGGTCAAC
CTACTGCTGTTGGTATTAGAGAATTATTACCTAGTGGTTATGTTTGGGAAGGTTAACAATTCGTTCAAGC
CGAGATCGGCTTACGCGTCCAAAATCCCTTAACGTGAGTTTTCGTTCCACTGAGCGTCAGACCCCGTAGA
AAAGATCAAAGGATCTTCTTGAGATCCTTTTTTTCTGCGCGTAATCTGCTGCTTGCAAACAAAAAAACCA
CCGCTACCAGCGGTGGTTTGTTTGCCGGATCAAGAGCTACCAACTCTTTTTCCGAAGGTAACTGGCTTCA
GCAGAGCGCAGATACCAAATACTGTTCTTCTAGTGTAGCCGTAGTTAGGCCACCACTTCAAGAACTCTGT
AGCACCGCCTACATACCTCGCTCTGCTAATCCTGTTACCAGTGGCTGCTGCCAGTGGCGATAAGTCGTGT
CTTACCGGGTTGGACTCAAGACGATAGTTACCGGATAAGGCGCAGCGGTCGGGCTGAACGGGGGGTTCGT
GCACACAGCCCAGCTTGGAGCGAACGACCTACACCGAACTGAGATACCTACAGCGTGAGCTATGAGAAAG
CGCCACGCTTCCCGAAGGGAGAAAGGCGGACAGGTATCCGGTAAGCGGCAGGGTCGGAACAGGAGAGCGC
ACGAGGGAGCTTCCAGGGGGAAACGCCTGGTATCTTTATAGTCCTGTCGGGTTTCGCCACCTCTGACTTG
AGCGTCGATTTTTGTGATGCTCGTCAGGGGGGCGGAGCCTATGGAAAAACGCCAGCAACGCGGCCTTTTT
ACGGTTCCTGGCCTTTTGCTGGCCTTTTGCTCACATGTTCTTTCCTGCACTAGATCCCCGGCAAGTTCAT
CCTTAGGGTTTTCATATCTCTTAAAAAGTCAATTTCTGCTTGATTAATTTCTTGTGGATTATTGTTTTTG
CGGTTTTTCATTTTTTATCTCCTTGAGTATTGAATTTTTTCTTATATATAAAATATAGCAAAAACTATTT
TTGCCAACTTTTTTACAAAAAATTTTTTATTAAAACACTTAGGGCTTTGCTAAATTCTCTTTTAAAAGAA
CTTAGTAAAGCCCTATGGATTTAAGAACTGATTATACTTACGTAGTAAAAATACTACAGATATTAATAGT
ATAGACCATATCAAAATCATAATCAATTTATATTTATCTAAAATTGTGGTCCATACAAAATACAAAAAAA
TTAGGTTTTTCTAAATTCTATTTTAAAAGAACTTAGTAACACCTAATCTCTAAATTACTTACAAAATTCT
AAAATTAGATTTTTAGTTCTTCATATTTCTTTAAAAGTTTTTTAAGAAAATCTTTTTGATTTTCAAAAAT
TTCATGCATCATAAAACTAGTAAATTTGGATTTTTTTTTGTAAAAATCATAACTTTCTTGGGTTTTAAGT
TGAAATCTTAATG
